>Addgene plasmid #176821 | pEE064 | addgene full sequence | sequence record 349679 | Addgene NGS Result
GCGCCAGGGTGGTTTTTCTTTTCACCAGTGAGACGGGCAACAGCTGATTGCCCTTCACCGCCTGGCCCTG
AGAGAGTTGCAGCAAGCGGTCCACGCTGGTTTGCCCCAGCAGGCGAAAATCCTGTTTGATGGTGGTTAAC
GGCGGGATATAACATGAGCTGTCTTCGGTATCGTCGTATCCCACTACCGAGATATCCGCACCAACGCGCA
GCCCGGACTCGGTAATGGCGCGCATTGCGCCCAGCGCCATCTGATCGTTGGCAACCAGCATCGCAGTGGG
AACGATGCCCTCATTCAGCATTTGCATGGTTTGTTGAAAACCGGACATGGCACTCCAGTCGCCTTCCCGT
TCCGCTATCGGCTGAATTTGATTGCGAGTGAGATATTTATGCCAGCCAGCCAGACGCAGACGCGCCGAGA
CAGAACTTAATGGGCCCGCTAACAGCGCGATTTGCTGGTGACCCAATGCGACCAGATGCTCCACGCCCAG
TCGCGTACCGTCTTCATGGGAGAAAATAATACTGTTGATGGGTGTCTGGTCAGAGACATCAAGAAATAAC
GCCGGAACATTAGTGCAGGCAGCTTCCACAGCAATGGCATCCTGGTCATCCAGCGGATAGTTAATGATCA
GCCCACTGACGCGTTGCGCGAGAAGATTGTGCACCGCCGCTTTACAGGCTTCGACGCCGCTTCGTTCTAC
CATCGACACCACCACGCTGGCACCCAGTTGATCGGCGCGAGATTTAATCGCCGCGACAATTTGCGACGGC
GCGTGCAGGGCCAGACTGGAGGTGGCAACGCCAATCAGCAACGACTGTTTGCCCGCCAGTTGTTGTGCCA
CGCGGTTGGGAATGTAATTCAGCTCCGCCATCGCCGCTTCCACTTTTTCCCGCGTTTTCGCAGAAACGTG
GCTGGCCTGGTTCACCACGCGGGAAACGGTCTGATAAGAGACACCGGCATACTCTGCGACATCGTATAAC
GTTACTGGTTTCACATTCACCACCCTGAATTGACTCTCTTCCGGGCGCTATCATGCCATACCGCGAAAGG
TTTTGCGCCATTCGATGGTGTCCGGGATCTCGACGCTCTCCCTTATGCGACTCCTGCATTAGGAAGCAGC
CCAGTAGTAGGTTGAGGCCGTTGAGCACCGCCGCCGCAAGGAATGGTGCATGCAAGGAGATGGCGCCCAA
CAGTCCCCCGGCCACGGGGCCTGCCACCATACCCACGCCGAAACAAGCGCTCATGAGCCCGAAGTGGCGA
GCCCGATCTTCCCCATCGGTGATGTCGGCGATATAGGCGCCAGCAACCGCACCTGTGGCGCCGGTGATGC
CGGCCACGATGCGTCCGGCGTAGAGGATCGAGATCTCGATCCCGCGAAATTAATACGACTCACTATAGGG
GAATTGTGAGCGGATAACAATTCCCCTCTAGAAATAATTTTGTTTAACTTTAAGAAGGAGATATACATAT
GGCCAACCCGTACGAACGCGGTCCAAACCCGACCGACGCGCTTCTTGAGGCCCGTAGCGGTCCATTCAGC
GTAAGCGAAGAAAACGTGTCCCGCCTGAGCGCCTCTGGTTTTGGTGGTGGCACCATCTACTATCCGCGCG
AAAACAACACATACGGTGCGGTCGCTATCTCCCCAGGTTATACCGGTACCGAAGCATCCATCGCATGGCT
TGGTGAACGCATTGCAAGCCATGGCTTTGTCGTCATCACGATTGATACGATCACCACTCTGGACCAGCCG
GATTCCCGCGCGGAACAGCTGAACGCGGCTCTCAATCACATGATCAACCGTGCGTCCTCTACCGTACGTT
CGCGTATCGACAGCTCGCGCCTGGCTGTTATGGGCCATAGCATGGGTGGCGGCGGTTCGCTTCGTCTGGC
TTCGCAGCGTCCGGACTTGAAGGCCGCAATCCCACTGACCCCGTGGCACCTGAATAAAAATTGGAGCTCC
GTTCGTGTGCCGACCCTGATCATCGGTGCGGATCTGGACACCATCGCGCCGGTTCTGACTCACGCGCGCC
CATTCTACAACTCTCTGCCGACCTCTATCTCCAAAGCATACCTTGAACTGGACGGCGCGACCCACTTCGC
TCCGAACATTCCTAACAAAATCATCGGCAAGTATAGCGTAGCCTGGCTGAAACGCTTCGTGGACAACGAT
ACCCGCTACACCCAGTTCCTGTGCCCGGGTCCGCGCGACGGCCTGTTCGGCGAAGTAGAAGAATATCGCT
CTACCTGCCCTTTCCTCGAGCACCACCACCACCACCACTGAGATCCGGCTGCTAACAAAGCCCGAAAGGA
AGCTGAGTTGGCTGCTGCCACCGCTGAGCAATAACTAGCATAACCCCTTGGGGCCTCTAAACGGGTCTTG
AGGGGTTTTTTGCTGAAAGGAGGAACTATATCCGGATTGGCGAATGGG
[124 nt withheld, positions 2429-2552]
C
[91 nt withheld, positions 2554-2644]
A
[49 nt withheld, positions 2646-2694]
CCTTTGACGTTGGAGTCCACGTTCTTT
[37 nt withheld, positions 2722-2758]
ACCCTATCTCGGTCTATTCTTTTGATTTATAAGGGATTTTGCCGATTTCGGCCTATTGGTTAAAAAATGA
GCTGATTTAACAAAAATTTAACGCGAATTTTAACAAAATATTAACGCTTACAATTTAGGTGGCACTTTTC
GGGGAAATGTGCGCGGAACCCCTATTTGTTTATTTTTCTAAATACATTCAAATATGTATCCGCTCATGAG
ACAATAACCCTGATAAATGCTTCAATAATATTGAAAAAGGAAGAGTATGAGTATTCAACATTTCCGTGTC
GCCCTTATTCCCTTTTTTGCGGCATTTTGCCTTCCTGTTTTTGCTCACCCAGAAACGCTGGTGAAAGTAA
AAGATGCTGAAGATCAGTTGGGTGCACGAGTGGGTTACATCGAACTGGATCTCAACAGCGGTAAGATCCT
TGAGAGTTTTCGCCCCGAAGAACGTTTTCCAATGATGAGCACTTTTAAAGTTCTGCTATGTGGCGCGGTA
TTATCCCGTATTGACGCCGGGCAAGAGCAACTCGGTCGCCGCATACACTATTCTCAGAATGACTTGGTTG
AGTACTCACCAGTCACAGAAAAGCATCTTACGGATGGCATGACAGTAAGAGAATTATGCAGTGCTGCCAT
AACCATGAGTGATAACACTGCGGCCAACTTACTTCTGACAACGATCGGAGGACCGAAGGAGCTAACCGCT
TTTTTGCACAACATGGGGGATCATGTAACTCGCCTTGATCGTTGGGAACCGGAGCTGAATGAAGCCATAC
CAAACGACGAGCGTGACACCACGATGCCTGCAGCAATGGCAACAACGTTGCGCAAACTATTAACTGGCGA
ACTACTTACTCTAGCTTCCCGGCAACAATTAATAGACTGGATGGAGGCGGATAAAGTTGCAGGACCACTT
CTGCGCTCGGCCCTTCCGGCTGGCTGGTTTATTGCTGATAAATCTGGAGCCGGTGAGCGTGGGTCTCGCG
GTATCATTGCAGCACTGGGGCCAGATGGTAAGCCCTCCCGTATCGTAGTTATCTACACGACGGGGAGTCA
GGCAACTATGGATGAACGAAATAGACAGATCGCTGAGATAGGTGCCTCACTGATTAAGCATTGGTAACTG
TCAGACCAAGTTTACTCATATATACTTTAGATTGATTTAAAACTTCATTTTTAATTTAAAAGGATCTAGG
TGAAGATCCTTTTTGATAATCTCATGACCAAAATCCCTTAACGTGAGTTTTCGTTCCACTGAGCGTCAGA
CCCCGTAGAAAAGATCAAAGGATCTTCTTGAGATCCTTTTTTTCTGCGCGTAATCTGCTGCTTGCAAACA
AAAAAACCACCGCTACCAGCGGTGGTTTGTTTGCCGGATCAAGAGCTACCAACTCTTTTTCCGAAGGTAA
CTGGCTTCAGCAGAGCGCAGATACCAAATACTGTCCTTCTAGTGTAGCCGTAGTTAGGCCACCACTTCAA
GAACTCTGTAGCACCGCCTACATACCTCGCTCTGCTAATCCTGTTACCAGTGGCTGCTGCCAGTGGCGAT
AAGTCGTGTCTTACCGGGTTGGACTCAAGACGATAGTTACCGGATAAGGCGCAGCGGTCGGGCTGAACGG
GGGGTTCGTGCACACAGCCCAGCTTGGAGCGAACGACCTACACCGAACTGAGATACCTACAGCGTGAGCT
ATGAGAAAGCGCCACGCTTCCCGAAGGGAGAAAGGCGGACAGGTATCCGGTAAGCGGCAGGGTCGGAACA
GGAGAGCGCACGAGGGAGCTTCCAGGGGGAAACGCCTGGTATCTTTATAGTCCTGTCGGGTTTCGCCACC
TCTGACTTGAGCGTCGATTTTTGTGATGCTCGTCAGGGGGGCGGAGCCTATGGAAAAACGCCAGCAACGC
GGCCTTTTTACGGTTCCTGGCCTTTTGCTGGCCTTTTGCTCACATGTTCTTTCCTGCGTTATCCCCTGAT
TCTGTGGATAACCGTATTACCGCCTTTGAGTGAGCTGATACCGCTCGCCGCAGCCGAACGACCGAGCGCA
GCGAGTCAGTGAGCGAGGAAGCGGAAGAGCGCCTGATGCGGTATTTTCTCCTTACGCATCTGTGCGGTAT
TTCACACCGCAATGGTGCACTCTCAGTACAATCTGCTCTGATGCCGCATAGTTAAGCCAGTATACACTCC
GCTATCGCTACGTGACTGGGTCATGGCTGCGCCCCGACACCCGCCAACACCCGCTGACGCGCCCTGACGG
GCTTGTCTGCTCCCGGCATCCGCTTACAGACAAGCTGTGACCGTCTCCGGGAGCTGCATGTGTCAGAGGT
TTTCACCGTCATCACCGAAACGCGCGAGGCAGCTGCGGTAAAGCTCATCAGCGTGGTCGTGAAGCGATTC
ACAGATGTCTGCCTGTTCATCCGCGTCCAGCTCGTTGAGTTTCTCCAGAAGCGTTAATGTCTGGCTTCTG
ATAAAGCGGGCCATGTTAAGGGCGGTTTTTTCCTGTTTGGTCACTGATGCCTCCGTGTAAGGGGGATTTC
TGTTCATGGGGGTAATGATACCGATGAAACGAGAGAGGATGCTCACGATACGGGTTACTGATGATGAACA
TGCCCGGTTACTGGAACGTTGTGAGGGTAAACAACTGGCGGTATGGATGCGGCGGGACCAGAGAAAAATC
ACTCAGGGTCAATGCCAGCGCTTCGTTAATACAGATGTAGGTGTTCCACAGGGTAGCCAGCAGCATCCTG
CGATGCAGATCCGGAACATAATGGTGCAGGGCGCTGACTTCCGCGTTTCCAGACTTTACGAAACACGGAA
ACCGAAGACCATTCATGTTGTTGCTCAGGTCGCAGACGTTTTGCAGCAGCAGTCGCTTCACGTTCGCTCG
CGTATCGGTGATTCATTCTGCTAACCAGTAAGGCAACCCCGCCAGCCTAGCCGGGTCCTCAACGACAGGA
GCACGATCATGCGCACCCGTGGGGCCGCCATGCCGGCGATAATGGCCTGCTTCTCGCCGAAACGTTTGGT
GGCGGGACCAGTGACGAAGGCTTGAGCGAGGGCGTGCAAGATTCCGAATACCGCAAGCGACAGGCCGATC
ATCGTCGCGCTCCAGCGAAAGCGGTCCTCGCCGAAAATGACCCAGAGCGCTGCCGGCACCTGTCCTACGA
GTTGCATGATAAAGAAGACAGTCATAAGTGCGGCGACGATAGTCATGCCCCGCGCCCACCGGAAGGAGCT
GACTGGGTTGAAGGCTCTCAAGGGCATCGGTCGAGATCCCGGTGCCTAATGAGTGAGCTAACTTACATTA
ATTGCGTTGCGCTCACTGCCCGCTTTCCAGTCGGGAAACCTGTCGTGCCAGCTGCATTAATGAATCGGCC
AACGCGCGGGGAGAGGCGGTTTGCGTATTGG
Features (pLannotate 1.2.2; 19 found; start..end, strand, type, name):
    995..1072    -  promoter       lacI promoter: lacI
   1080..1359    -  CDS            TcR (fragment): tetracycline efflux protein; tet; confers resistance to tetracycline
   1381..1399    +  promoter       T7 promoter: promoter for bacteriophage T7 RNA polymerase
   1400..1424    +  protein_bind   lac operator: The lac repressor binds to the lac operator to inhibit transcription in E. coli. This inhibition can be relieved by adding lactose or isopropyl-β-D-thiogalactopyranoside (IPTG). lac repressor encoded by lacI
   1439..1461    +  RBS            RBS: efficient ribosome binding site from bacteriophage T7 gene 10 (Olins and Rangwala, 1989)
   1472..2194    +  CDS            PETH_UNKP (fragment): Experimental evidence at protein level: Swiss-Prot protein existence level 1. Cutinase that degrades cutin fibers prepared from tomato peels and hydrolyzes various fatty acid monoesters with acyl chain lengths of 2 to 18, with a preference for short-chain substrates (C4 substrate at most). Cannot hydrolyze olive oil (PubMed:22194294). Is also able to degrade polyethylene terephthalate (PET), the most abundant polyester plastic in the world (PubMed:22194294, PubMed:32269349). Can also depolymerize poly(epsilon-caprolactone) (PCL), a synthetic aliphatic biodegradable polyester (PubMed:22194294).
   2261..2278    +  CDS            9xHis (fragment): 9xHis affinity tag
   2288..2337    +  CDS            SET1 (fragment): solubility-enhancement tag derived from T7 phage gene 10B
   2345..2392    +  terminator     T7 terminator: transcription terminator for bacteriophage T7 RNA polymerase
   2429..2857    +  rep_origin     f1 ori (sequence partly withheld): f1 bacteriophage origin of replication; arrow indicates direction of (+) strand synthesis
   2910..3014    +  promoter       AmpR promoter: bla
   3015..3875    +  CDS            AmpR: β-lactamase; bla; confers resistance to ampicillin, carbenicillin, and related antibiotics
   4046..4634    +  rep_origin     ori: high-copy-number ColE1/pMB1/pBR322/pUC origin of replication
   4820..4959    -  misc_feature   bom: basis of mobility region from pBR322
   5061..5252    -  CDS            rop: Rop protein, which maintains plasmids at low copy number; rop
   5269..5649    +  CDS            YPB1_ECOLX: Protein predicted: Swiss-Prot protein existence level 4. From Escherichia coli.
   5721..6012    -  CDS            TcR (fragment): tetracycline efflux protein; tet; confers resistance to tetracycline
   6027..6048    -  protein_bind   CAP binding site: CAP binding activates transcription in the presence of cAMP. E. coli catabolite activator protein
   6061..994     -  CDS            lacI (across the origin): lac repressor; lacI; The lac repressor binds to the lac operator to inhibit transcription in E. coli. This inhibition can be relieved by adding lactose or isopropyl-β-D-thiogalactopyranoside (IPTG).
