[The description below was written by a language model from this plasmid's Addgene catalogue record and pLannotate feature annotations shown in this document.]
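Description:
pEE064 is a bacterial expression plasmid built on the pET21b(+) backbone. It carries a codon-optimized 783 bp coding sequence for a putative thermophilic PET hydrolase from Thermobifida fusca, designated "703" and also known as Thf42_cut1. The insert was cloned between the NdeI and XhoI sites, which places it in frame with the C-terminal 6xHis tag supplied by the backbone. Automated annotation labels this tag as a fragment of a longer His tag. It matches most of the open reading frame to a characterized cutinase that degrades cutin, short-chain fatty acid esters, PET and polycaprolactone, which fits the stated enzyme class.

Expression follows the standard pET arrangement. A T7 promoter is followed directly by a lac operator and the phage T7 gene 10 ribosome binding site, and a T7 terminator lies downstream of the tag. The plasmid also carries lacI under its own promoter, so transcription is repressed until it is induced with IPTG or lactose in a host that supplies T7 RNA polymerase. Propagation relies on a ColE1/pBR322-type origin with the adjacent bom and rop elements. The catalogue lists the plasmid as high copy, although rop normally moderates copy number. Selection is by ampicillin through the β-lactamase gene, and an f1 origin allows single-stranded DNA production. The short tetracycline-resistance fragments, and probably the small solubility-tag hit next to the terminator, are backbone remnants or annotation artifacts, not functional parts.

The construct is intended for recombinant production and His-tag affinity purification of this candidate thermotolerant PET-degrading enzyme. It comes from a study that surveyed natural sequence diversity for polyester hydrolase scaffolds.
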