Addgene plasmid #176821: pEE064
Purpose: Encodes codon optimized putative thermophilic PET hydrolase enzyme for bacterial expression
Depositing lab: Gregg Beckham. Depositing organization: National Laboratory of the Rockies (NLR). Publication: Sourcing thermotolerant poly(ethylene terephthalate) hydrolase scaffolds from natural diversity. Erickson E, Gado JE, Avilan L, Bratti F, Brizendine RK, Cox PA, Gill R, Graham R, Kim DJ, Konig G, Michener WE, Poudel S, Ramirez KJ, Shakespeare TJ, Zahn M, Boyd ES, Payne CM, DuBois JL, Pickford AR, Beckham GT, McGeehan JE. Nat Commun. 2022 Dec 21;13(1):7850. doi: 10.1038/s41467-022-35237-x. PubMed 36543766.
Backbone
  Vector backbone: pET21b(+)
  Backbone manufacturer: EMD Biosciences
  Backbone size w/o insert (bp): 5366
  Vector type: Bacterial Expression
Growth in bacteria
  Bacterial resistance: Ampicillin, 100 μg/mL
  Growth temperature: 37°C
  Growth strain: DH5alpha
  Copy number: High Copy
Gene/Insert
  Gene/Insert name: 703 (alt names: Thf42_cut1; Thermobifida fusca ADV92528.1)
  Species: Thermobifida fusca
  Insert size (bp): 783
  Promoter: T7
  Tag / fusion protein: 6xHis (C terminal on backbone)
  Cloning method: Restriction Enzyme; 5′ cloning site NdeI (unknown if destroyed); 3′ cloning site XhoI (unknown if destroyed)
  Sequencing primers: 5′ T7 For; 3′ T7 Rev
Terms and licenses: Academic/Nonprofit Terms; Industry Terms: Not Available to Industry
Depositor comments: Accession Number ADV92528.1
How to cite: pEE064 was a gift from Gregg Beckham (Addgene plasmid # 176821 ; http://n2t.net/addgene:176821 ; RRID:Addgene_176821)
