>Addgene plasmid #176821 | pEE064 | depositor partial sequence | sequence record 342697 | Insert (including NdeI and XhoI sites)
CATATGGCCAACCCGTACGAACGCGGTCCAAACCCGACCGACGCGCTTCTTGAGGCCCGTAGCGGTCCAT
TCAGCGTAAGCGAAGAAAACGTGTCCCGCCTGAGCGCCTCTGGTTTTGGTGGTGGCACCATCTACTATCC
GCGCGAAAACAACACATACGGTGCGGTCGCTATCTCCCCAGGTTATACCGGTACCGAAGCATCCATCGCA
TGGCTTGGTGAACGCATTGCAAGCCATGGCTTTGTCGTCATCACGATTGATACGATCACCACTCTGGACC
AGCCGGATTCCCGCGCGGAACAGCTGAACGCGGCTCTCAATCACATGATCAACCGTGCGTCCTCTACCGT
ACGTTCGCGTATCGACAGCTCGCGCCTGGCTGTTATGGGCCATAGCATGGGTGGCGGCGGTTCGCTTCGT
CTGGCTTCGCAGCGTCCGGACTTGAAGGCCGCAATCCCACTGACCCCGTGGCACCTGAATAAAAATTGGA
GCTCCGTTCGTGTGCCGACCCTGATCATCGGTGCGGATCTGGACACCATCGCGCCGGTTCTGACTCACGC
GCGCCCATTCTACAACTCTCTGCCGACCTCTATCTCCAAAGCATACCTTGAACTGGACGGCGCGACCCAC
TTCGCTCCGAACATTCCTAACAAAATCATCGGCAAGTATAGCGTAGCCTGGCTGAAACGCTTCGTGGACA
ACGATACCCGCTACACCCAGTTCCTGTGCCCGGGTCCGCGCGACGGCCTGTTCGGCGAAGTAGAAGAATA
TCGCTCTACCTGCCCTTTCCTCGAG
